Addgene plasmid #82332: pLenti-V5-KDM3A-mut
Purpose: lentiviral expression of demethylase-inactive KDM3A H1120G/D1122N
Depositing lab: Luke Gaughan. Depositing organization: Newcastle University (UK). Publication: The histone demethylase enzyme KDM3A is a key estrogen receptor regulator in breast cancer. Wade MA, Jones D, Wilson L, Stockley J, Coffey K, Robson CN, Gaughan L. Nucleic Acids Res. 2015 Jan;43(1):196-207. doi: 10.1093/nar/gku1298. Epub 2014 Dec 8. PubMed 25488809.
Backbone
  Vector backbone: pLenti6
  Vector type: Mammalian Expression, Lentiviral
Growth in bacteria
  Bacterial resistance: Ampicillin, 100 μg/mL
  Growth temperature: 37°C
  Growth strain: NEB Stable
  Copy number: Unknown
Gene/Insert
  Gene/Insert name: KDM3A
  Species: H. sapiens (human)
  Mutation: demethylase-inactive H1120G/D1122N and two silent mutations to make it siRNA resistant
  Entrez Gene: KDM3A (a.k.a. JHDM2A, JHMD2A, JMJD1, JMJD1A, TSGA)
  Tag / fusion protein: V5 (C terminal on backbone)
  Cloning method: Gateway Cloning
  Sequencing primers: 5′ CMV-F
Terms and licenses: Academic/Nonprofit Terms; Industry Terms: Not Available to Industry
How to cite: pLenti-V5-KDM3A-mut was a gift from Luke Gaughan (Addgene plasmid # 82332)
