[The description below was written by a language model from this plasmid's Addgene catalogue record and pLannotate feature annotations shown in this document.]
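Description:
pLenti-V5-KDM3A-mut is a lentiviral mammalian expression plasmid built on the pLenti6 backbone, carrying a catalytically inactive form of the human histone H3K9 demethylase KDM3A (also known as JMJD1A/JHDM2A). The open reading frame was introduced by Gateway recombination and sits between attB1 and attB2 sites, downstream of the CMV enhancer/promoter and in line with a backbone-encoded C-terminal V5 epitope tag for detection. The insert bears the H1120G/D1122N substitutions that abolish demethylase activity, plus two silent changes that make the transcript resistant to siRNA. This allows the mutant to be expressed while endogenous KDM3A is knocked down, for example as a negative control in rescue experiments testing whether a phenotype depends on enzymatic activity.

The transfer cassette has a third-generation layout. A chimeric RSV promoter/truncated HIV-1 5' LTR drives genomic RNA production, followed by the Ψ packaging signal with a partial gag sequence, the Rev response element, and a self-inactivating ΔU3 3' LTR followed by an SV40 polyadenylation signal. Within the provirus, an SV40 promoter/EM7 promoter pair drives the blasticidin S deaminase gene, permitting blasticidin selection of transduced mammalian cells. In bacteria, the plasmid is maintained through a high-copy ColE1/pUC-type origin and ampicillin resistance; an f1 origin and SV40 origin are also present.

Two sequence records accompany the entry. The 11,031 nt NGS record contains all the elements above. The 4,596 nt long-read record retains only the origin, the 5' viral elements through the Rev fragment and AmpR, with an IS1 transposable element in place of the CMV–KDM3A–blasticidin region. It therefore appears to represent a rearranged or deleted species rather than the intended construct.
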