Features (pLannotate 1.2.2; 31 found; start..end, strand, type, name):
    221..245     -  protein_bind   attB2: mutant version of attB; recombination site for the Gateway® BP reaction BP Clonase™
    298..339     +  CDS            V5 tag: epitope tag from simian virus 5
    381..710     +  promoter       SV40 promoter: SV40 enhancer and early promoter
    758..805     +  promoter       EM7 promoter: synthetic bacterial promoter&nbsp
    824..1222    +  CDS            BSD: blasticidin S deaminase; Aspergillus terreus BSD; confers resistance to blasticidin
   1239..1307    +  CDS            nef (fragment): NEF_HV1Z2 - Experimental evidence at protein level: Swiss-Prot protein existence level 1. Extracellular Nef protein targets CD4(+) T-lymphocytes for apoptosis by interacting with CXCR4 surface receptors. From Human immunodeficiency virus type 1 group M subtype D (isolate Z2/CDC-Z34) (HIV-1).
   1309..1542    +  LTR            3' LTR (ΔU3): self-inactivating 3' long terminal repeat (LTR) from HIV-1
   1614..1735    +  polyA_signal   SV40 poly(A) signal: SV40 polyadenylation signal
   1775..1910    +  rep_origin     SV40 ori: SV40 origin of replication
   1931..1949    -  promoter       T7 promoter: promoter for bacteriophage T7 RNA polymerase
   1957..2112    +  CDS            lacZα (fragment): LacZα fragment of β-galactosidase; lacZ fragment
   2117..2545    +  rep_origin     f1 ori (sequence partly withheld): f1 bacteriophage origin of replication; arrow indicates direction of (+) strand synthesis
   2598..2702    +  promoter       AmpR promoter: bla
   2703..3563    +  CDS            AmpR: β-lactamase; bla; confers resistance to ampicillin, carbenicillin, and related antibiotics
   3734..4322    +  rep_origin     ori: high-copy-number ColE1/pMB1/pBR322/pUC origin of replication
   4505..4597    +  CDS            lacI (fragment): lac repressor; lacI; The lac repressor binds to the lac operator to inhibit transcription in E. coli. This inhibition can be relieved by adding lactose or isopropyl-β-D-thiogalactopyranoside (IPTG).
   4610..4631    +  protein_bind   CAP binding site: CAP binding activates transcription in the presence of cAMP. E. coli catabolite activator protein
   4646..4676    +  promoter       lac promoter: promoter for the E. coli lac operon
   4680..4702    +  protein_bind   lac operator (fragment): The lac repressor binds to the lac operator to inhibit transcription in E. coli. This inhibition can be relieved by adding lactose or isopropyl-β-D-thiogalactopyranoside (IPTG). lac repressor encoded by lacI
   4745..4763    +  promoter       T3 promoter: promoter for bacteriophage T3 RNA polymerase
   4791..5017    +  promoter       RSV promoter: Rous sarcoma virus enhancer/promoter
   5018..5198    +  LTR            5' LTR (truncated): truncated 5' long terminal repeat (LTR) from HIV-1
   5245..5370    +  misc_feature   HIV-1 Ψ: packaging signal of human immunodeficiency virus type 1
   5354..5717    +  CDS            HIV-1 gag (fragment): gag protein from human immunodeficiency virus 1; gag
   5863..6096    +  misc_feature   RRE: The Rev response element (RRE) of HIV-1 allows for Rev-dependent mRNA export from the nucleus to the cytoplasm.
   6473..6573    +  CDS            Rev (fragment): human immunodeficiency virus 1 (HIV-1) Rev protein; rev; enhances nuclear export of unspliced and incompletely spliced viral mRNAs
   6574..6594    -  misc_feature   MCS (fragment): pBluescript multiple cloning site
   6604..6907    +  enhancer       CMV enhancer: human cytomegalovirus immediate early enhancer
   6908..7111    +  promoter       CMV promoter: human cytomegalovirus (CMV) immediate early promoter
   7228..7252    +  protein_bind   attB1: mutant version of attB; recombination site for the Gateway® BP reaction BP Clonase™
   7273..204     +  CDS            KDM3A (across the origin): KDM3A_HUMAN - Also known as JHDM2A, JMJD1, JMJD1A, KIAA0742, TSGA. Experimental evidence at protein level: Swiss-Prot protein existence level 1. Histone demethylase that specifically demethylates 'Lys-9' of histone H3, thereby playing a central role in histone code. Preferentially demethylates mono- and dimethylated H3 'Lys-9' residue, with a preference for dimethylated residue, while it has weak or no activity on trimethylated H3 'Lys-9'. Demethylation of Lys residue generates formaldehyde and succinate. Involved in hormone-dependent transcriptional activation, by participating in recruitment
>Addgene plasmid #82332 | pLenti-V5-KDM3A-mut | addgene full sequence | sequence record 169709 | Addgene NGS Result
TTATATAGCTGCATCAAAGTGGCTGAAGATTTTGTTTCTCCAGAGCATGTTAAACACTGCTTCTGGCTTA
CTCAGGAATTCCGATATCTGTCACAGACTCATACCAATCACGAAGATAAATTACAGGTGAAGAATGTTAT
CTACCATGCAGTGAAAGATGCAGTTGCTATGCTGAAAGCCAGTGAATCCAGTTTTGGCAAACCTAAGGGT
GGGCGCGCCGACCCAGCTTTCTTGTACAAAGTGGTTGATATCCAGCACAGTGGCGGCCGCTCGAGTCTAG
AGGGCCCGCGGTTCGAAGGTAAGCCTATCCCTAACCCTCTCCTCGGTCTCGATTCTACGCGTACCGGTTA
GTAATGAGTTTGGAATTAATTCTGTGGAATGTGTGTCAGTTAGGGTGTGGAAAGTCCCCAGGCTCCCCAG
CAGGCAGAAGTATGCAAAGCATGCATCTCAATTAGTCAGCAACCAGGTGTGGAAAGTCCCCAGGCTCCCC
AGCAGGCAGAAGTATGCAAAGCATGCATCTCAATTAGTCAGCAACCATAGTCCCGCCCCTAACTCCGCCC
ATCCCGCCCCTAACTCCGCCCAGTTCCGCCCATTCTCCGCCCCATGGCTGACTAATTTTTTTTATTTATG
CAGAGGCCGAGGCCGCCTCTGCCTCTGAGCTATTCCAGAAGTAGTGAGGAGGCTTTTTTGGAGGCCTAGG
CTTTTGCAAAAAGCTCCCGGGAGCTTGTATATCCATTTTCGGATCTGATCAGCACGTGTTGACAATTAAT
CATCGGCATAGTATATCGGCATAGTATAATACGACAAGGTGAGGAACTAAACCATGGCCAAGCCTTTGTC
TCAAGAAGAATCCACCCTCATTGAAAGAGCAACGGCTACAATCAACAGCATCCCCATCTCTGAAGACTAC
AGCGTCGCCAGCGCAGCTCTCTCTAGCGACGGCCGCATCTTCACTGGTGTCAATGTATATCATTTTACTG
GGGGACCTTGTGCAGAACTCGTGGTGCTGGGCACTGCTGCTGCTGCGGCAGCTGGCAACCTGACTTGTAT
CGTCGCGATCGGAAATGAGAACAGGGGCATCTTGAGCCCCTGCGGACGGTGCCGACAGGTGCTTCTCGAT
CTGCATCCTGGGATCAAAGCCATAGTGAAGGACAGTGATGGACAGCCGACGGCAGTTGGGATTCGTGAAT
TGCTGCCCTCTGGTTATGTGTGGGAGGGCTAAGCACAATTCGAGCTCGGTACCTTTAAGACCAATGACTT
ACAAGGCAGCTGTAGATCTTAGCCACTTTTTAAAAGAAAAGGGGGGACTGGAAGGGCTAATTCACTCCCA
ACGAAGACAAGATCTGCTTTTTGCTTGTACTGGGTCTCTCTGGTTAGACCAGATCTGAGCCTGGGAGCTC
TCTGGCTAACTAGGGAACCCACTGCTTAAGCCTCAATAAAGCTTGCCTTGAGTGCTTCAAGTAGTGTGTG
CCCGTCTGTTGTGTGACTCTGGTAACTAGAGATCCCTCAGACCCTTTTAGTCAGTGTGGAAAATCTCTAG
CAGTAGTAGTTCATGTCATCTTATTATTCAGTATTTATAACTTGCAAAGAAATGAATATCAGAGAGTGAG
AGGAACTTGTTTATTGCAGCTTATAATGGTTACAAATAAAGCAATAGCATCACAAATTTCACAAATAAAG
CATTTTTTTCACTGCATTCTAGTTGTGGTTTGTCCAAACTCATCAATGTATCTTATCATGTCTGGCTCTA
GCTATCCCGCCCCTAACTCCGCCCATCCCGCCCCTAACTCCGCCCAGTTCCGCCCATTCTCCGCCCCATG
GCTGACTAATTTTTTTTATTTATGCAGAGGCCGAGGCCGCCTCGGCCTCTGAGCTATTCCAGAAGTAGTG
AGGAGGCTTTTTTGGAGGCCTAGGGACGTACCCAATTCGCCCTATAGTGAGTCGTATTACGCGCGCTCAC
TGGCCGTCGTTTTACAACGTCGTGACTGGGAAAACCCTGGCGTTACCCAACTTAATCGCCTTGCAGCACA
TCCCCCTTTCGCCAGCTGGCGTAATAGCGAAGAGGCCCGCACCGATCGCCCTTCCCAACAGTTGCGCAGC
CTGAATGGCGAATGGG
[124 nt withheld, positions 2117-2240]
C
[91 nt withheld, positions 2242-2332]
A
[49 nt withheld, positions 2334-2382]
CCTTTGACGTTGGAGTCCACGTTCTTT
[37 nt withheld, positions 2410-2446]
ACCCTATCTCGGTCTATTCTTTTGATTTATAAGGGATTTTGCCGATTTCGGCCTATTGGTTAAAAAATGA
GCTGATTTAACAAAAATTTAACGCGAATTTTAACAAAATATTAACGCTTACAATTTAGGTGGCACTTTTC
GGGGAAATGTGCGCGGAACCCCTATTTGTTTATTTTTCTAAATACATTCAAATATGTATCCGCTCATGAG
ACAATAACCCTGATAAATGCTTCAATAATATTGAAAAAGGAAGAGTATGAGTATTCAACATTTCCGTGTC
GCCCTTATTCCCTTTTTTGCGGCATTTTGCCTTCCTGTTTTTGCTCACCCAGAAACGCTGGTGAAAGTAA
AAGATGCTGAAGATCAGTTGGGTGCACGAGTGGGTTACATCGAACTGGATCTCAACAGCGGTAAGATCCT
TGAGAGTTTTCGCCCCGAAGAACGTTTTCCAATGATGAGCACTTTTAAAGTTCTGCTATGTGGCGCGGTA
TTATCCCGTATTGACGCCGGGCAAGAGCAACTCGGTCGCCGCATACACTATTCTCAGAATGACTTGGTTG
AGTACTCACCAGTCACAGAAAAGCATCTTACGGATGGCATGACAGTAAGAGAATTATGCAGTGCTGCCAT
AACCATGAGTGATAACACTGCGGCCAACTTACTTCTGACAACGATCGGAGGACCGAAGGAGCTAACCGCT
TTTTTGCACAACATGGGGGATCATGTAACTCGCCTTGATCGTTGGGAACCGGAGCTGAATGAAGCCATAC
CAAACGACGAGCGTGACACCACGATGCCTGTAGCAATGGCAACAACGTTGCGCAAACTATTAACTGGCGA
ACTACTTACTCTAGCTTCCCGGCAACAATTAATAGACTGGATGGAGGCGGATAAAGTTGCAGGACCACTT
CTGCGCTCGGCCCTTCCGGCTGGCTGGTTTATTGCTGATAAATCTGGAGCCGGTGAGCGTGGGTCTCGCG
GTATCATTGCAGCACTGGGGCCAGATGGTAAGCCCTCCCGTATCGTAGTTATCTACACGACGGGGAGTCA
GGCAACTATGGATGAACGAAATAGACAGATCGCTGAGATAGGTGCCTCACTGATTAAGCATTGGTAACTG
TCAGACCAAGTTTACTCATATATACTTTAGATTGATTTAAAACTTCATTTTTAATTTAAAAGGATCTAGG
TGAAGATCCTTTTTGATAATCTCATGACCAAAATCCCTTAACGTGAGTTTTCGTTCCACTGAGCGTCAGA
CCCCGTAGAAAAGATCAAAGGATCTTCTTGAGATCCTTTTTTTCTGCGCGTAATCTGCTGCTTGCAAACA
AAAAAACCACCGCTACCAGCGGTGGTTTGTTTGCCGGATCAAGAGCTACCAACTCTTTTTCCGAAGGTAA
CTGGCTTCAGCAGAGCGCAGATACCAAATACTGTTCTTCTAGTGTAGCCGTAGTTAGGCCACCACTTCAA
GAACTCTGTAGCACCGCCTACATACCTCGCTCTGCTAATCCTGTTACCAGTGGCTGCTGCCAGTGGCGAT
AAGTCGTGTCTTACCGGGTTGGACTCAAGACGATAGTTACCGGATAAGGCGCAGCGGTCGGGCTGAACGG
GGGGTTCGTGCACACAGCCCAGCTTGGAGCGAACGACCTACACCGAACTGAGATACCTACAGCGTGAGCT
ATGAGAAAGCGCCACGCTTCCCGAAGGGAGAAAGGCGGACAGGTATCCGGTAAGCGGCAGGGTCGGAACA
GGAGAGCGCACGAGGGAGCTTCCAGGGGGAAACGCCTGGTATCTTTATAGTCCTGTCGGGTTTCGCCACC
TCTGACTTGAGCGTCGATTTTTGTGATGCTCGTCAGGGGGGCGGAGCCTATGGAAAAACGCCAGCAACGC
GGCCTTTTTACGGTTCCTGGCCTTTTGCTGGCCTTTTGCTCACATGTTCTTTCCTGCGTTATCCCCTGAT
TCTGTGGATAACCGTATTACCGCCTTTGAGTGAGCTGATACCGCTCGCCGCAGCCGAACGACCGAGCGCA
GCGAGTCAGTGAGCGAGGAAGCGGAAGAGCGCCCAATACGCAAACCGCCTCTCCCCGCGCGTTGGCCGAT
TCATTAATGCAGCTGGCACGACAGGTTTCCCGACTGGAAAGCGGGCAGTGAGCGCAACGCAATTAATGTG
AGTTAGCTCACTCATTAGGCACCCCAGGCTTTACACTTTATGCTTCCGGCTCGTATGTTGTGTGGAATTG
TGAGCGGATAACAATTTCACACAGGAAACAGCTATGACCATGATTACGCCAAGCGCGCAATTAACCCTCA
CTAAAGGGAACAAAAGCTGGAGCTGCAAGCTTAATGTAGTCTTATGCAATACTCTTGTAGTCTTGCAACA
TGGTAACGATGAGTTAGCAACATGCCTTACAAGGAGAGAAAAAGCACCGTGCATGCCGATTGGTGGAAGT
AAGGTGGTACGATCGTGCCTTATTAGGAAGGCAACAGACGGGTCTGACATGGATTGGACGAACCACTGAA
TTGCCGCATTGCAGAGATATTGTATTTAAGTGCCTAGCTCGATACATAAACGGGTCTCTCTGGTTAGACC
AGATCTGAGCCTGGGAGCTCTCTGGCTAACTAGGGAACCCACTGCTTAAGCCTCAATAAAGCTTGCCTTG
AGTGCTTCAAGTAGTGTGTGCCCGTCTGTTGTGTGACTCTGGTAACTAGAGATCCCTCAGACCCTTTTAG
TCAGTGTGGAAAATCTCTAGCAGTGGCGCCCGAACAGGGACTTGAAAGCGAAAGGGAAACCAGAGGAGCT
CTCTCGACGCAGGACTCGGCTTGCTGAAGCGCGCACGGCAAGAGGCGAGGGGCGGCGACTGGTGAGTACG
CCAAAAATTTTGACTAGCGGAGGCTAGAAGGAGAGAGATGGGTGCGAGAGCGTCAGTATTAAGCGGGGGA
GAATTAGATCGCGATGGGAAAAAATTCGGTTAAGGCCAGGGGGAAAGAAAAAATATAAATTAAAACATAT
AGTATGGGCAAGCAGGGAGCTAGAACGATTCGCAGTTAATCCTGGCCTGTTAGAAACATCAGAAGGCTGT
AGACAAATACTGGGACAGCTACAACCATCCCTTCAGACAGGATCAGAAGAACTTAGATCATTATATAATA
CAGTAGCAACCCTCTATTGTGTGCATCAAAGGATAGAGATAAAAGACACCAAGGAAGCTTTAGACAAGAT
AGAGGAAGAGCAAAACAAAAGTAAGACCACCGCACAGCAAGCGGCCGCTGATCTTCAGACCTGGAGGAGG
AGATATGAGGGACAATTGGAGAAGTGAATTATATAAATATAAAGTAGTAAAAATTGAACCATTAGGAGTA
GCACCCACCAAGGCAAAGAGAAGAGTGGTGCAGAGAGAAAAAAGAGCAGTGGGAATAGGAGCTTTGTTCC
TTGGGTTCTTGGGAGCAGCAGGAAGCACTATGGGCGCAGCGTCAATGACGCTGACGGTACAGGCCAGACA
ATTATTGTCTGGTATAGTGCAGCAGCAGAACAATTTGCTGAGGGCTATTGAGGCGCAACAGCATCTGTTG
CAACTCACAGTCTGGGGCATCAAGCAGCTCCAGGCAAGAATCCTGGCTGTGGAAAGATACCTAAAGGATC
AACAGCTCCTGGGGATTTGGGGTTGCTCTGGAAAACTCATTTGCACCACTGCTGTGCCTTGGAATGCTAG
TTGGAGTAATAAATCTCTGGAACAGATTTGGAATCACACGACCTGGATGGAGTGGGACAGAGAAATTAAC
AATTACACAAGCTTAATACACTCCTTAATTGAAGAATCGCAAAACCAGCAAGAAAAGAATGAACAAGAAT
TATTGGAATTAGATAAATGGGCAAGTTTGTGGAATTGGTTTAACATAACAAATTGGCTGTGGTATATAAA
ATTATTCATAATGATAGTAGGAGGCTTGGTAGGTTTAAGAATAGTTTTTGCTGTACTTTCTATAGTGAAT
AGAGTTAGGCAGGGATATTCACCATTATCGTTTCAGACCCACCTCCCAACCCCGAGGGGACCCGACAGGC
CCGAAGGAATAGAAGAAGAAGGTGGAGAGAGAGACAGAGACAGATCCATTCGATTAGTGAACGGATCTCG
ACGGTATCGATAAGCTTGGGAGTTCCGCGTTACATAACTTACGGTAAATGGCCCGCCTGGCTGACCGCCC
AACGACCCCCGCCCATTGACGTCAATAATGACGTATGTTCCCATAGTAACGCCAATAGGGACTTTCCATT
GACGTCAATGGGTGGAGTATTTACGGTAAACTGCCCACTTGGCAGTACATCAAGTGTATCATATGCCAAG
TACGCCCCCTATTGACGTCAATGACGGTAAATGGCCCGCCTGGCATTATGCCCAGTACATGACCTTATGG
GACTTTCCTACTTGGCAGTACATCTACGTATTAGTCATCGCTATTACCATGGTGATGCGGTTTTGGCAGT
ACATCAATGGGCGTGGATAGCGGTTTGACTCACGGGGATTTCCAAGTCTCCACCCCATTGACGTCAATGG
GAGTTTGTTTTGGCACCAAAATCAACGGGACTTTCCAAAATGTCGTAACAACTCCGCCCCATTGACGCAA
ATGGGCGGTAGGCGTGTACGGTGGGAGGTCTATATAAGCAGAGCTCGTTTAGTGAACCGTCAGATCGCCT
GGAGACGCCATCCACGCTGTTTTGACCTCCATAGAAGACACCGACTCTAGAGGATCCACTAGTCCAGTGT
GGTGGAATTCTGCAGATATCAACAAGTTTGTACAAAAAAGCAGGCTCCGCGGCCGCCCCCTTCACCATGG
TGCTCACGCTCGGAGAAAGTTGGCCGGTATTGGTGGGGAGGAGGTTTCTCAGTCTGTCCGCAGCCGACGG
CAGCGATGGCAGCCACGACAGCTGGGACGTGGAGCGCGTCGCCGAGTGGCCCTGGCTCTCCGGGACCATT
CGAGCTGTTTCCCACACCGACGTTACCAAGAAGGATCTGAAGGTGTGTGTGGAATTTGATGGGGAATCTT
GGAGGAAAAGAAGATGGATAGAAGTCTACAGCCTTCTAAGGAGAGCATTTTTAGTAGAACATAATTTGGT
TTTAGCTGAACGAAAGTCACCTGAAATTTCTGAACGAATTGTACAGTGGCCTGCAATAACGTACAAACCT
CTGTTGGACAAAGCTGGTTTGGGATCCATAACTTCTGTTCGCTTTCTGGGAGATCAACAAAGAGTATTTC
TTTCTAAAGACCTTTTGAAGCCTATACAGGATGTAAACAGTCTTCGACTTTCTCTTACGGATAATCAGAT
TGTCAGTAAAGAATTTCAAGCTTTGATTGTGAAGCATTTAGATGAAAGCCATCTTTTAAAAGGTGACAAA
AACTTAGTTGGTTCAGAAGTAAAAATTTATAGCTTGGACCCATCTACTCAGTGGTTTTCAGCAACCGTTA
TAAATGGAAACCCAGCATCAAAAACTCTTCAAGTCAACTGTGAGGAGATTCCAGCACTGAAAATTGTTGA
TCCGTCACTGATTCATGCTGAAGTTGTACACGATAACCTTGTGACATGTGGTAATTCTGCAAGAATTGGA
GCTGTAAAACGCAAGTCTTCTGAGAATAATGGAACCCTGGTTTCCAAACAAGCAAAATCTTGCTCTGAGG
CCTCTCCCAGTATGTGTCCTGTGCAGTCTGTACCTACAACAGTTTTTAAGGAGATACTGCTTGGCTGTAC
TGCAGCAACTCCACCTAGTAAGGACCCAAGACAGCAAAGTACTCCCCAGGCTGCCAACTCTCCACCTAAC
CTTGGAGCAAAAATTCCTCAAGGATGTCATAAACAAAGTTTACCAGAGGAAATTTCTTCCTGTCTAAATA
CAAAGTCTGAAGCTCTGAGAACAAAACCAGATGTCTGCAAAGCAGGGTTGCTCTCAAAGTCCTCTCAGAT
TGGAACTGGAGACTTGAAAATTCTGACTGAGCCAAAAGGCAGCTGTACTCAGCCTAAGACAAACACTGAT
CAGGAAAACAGATTGGAGTCTGTTCCACAAGCATTGACTGGCCTTCCTAAGGAGTGCTTACCTACAAAGG
CTTCTTCTAAGGCAGAATTGGAAATTGCCAATCCTCCTGAACTGCAGAAGCACCTAGAACATGCACCTTC
CCCATCGGATGTTTCAAATGCACCAGAAGTGAAAGCAGGTGTCAATAGTGATAGCCCTAATAACTGTTCA
GGAAAAAAGGTAGAACCTTCAGCTTTAGCTTGCCGATCACAGAATTTAAAGGAATCTTCAGTAAAAGTAG
ATAATGAAAGCTGTTGTTCAAGAAGCAACAATAAAATCCAGAATGCCCCATCCAGGAAGTCGGTTTTGAC
AGACCCAGCTAAACTCAAAAAGCTGCAACAGAGTGGCGAGGCCTTCGTACAGGATGATTCTTGTGTGAAC
ATCGTGGCACAGTTGCCTAAATGCCGAGAGTGTCGCTTGGACAGTCTCCGCAAGGATAAGGAGCAACAGA
AGGACTCACCTGTGTTTTGCCGCTTCTTTCACTTCAGGAGGTTACAATTCAACAAACATGGTGTGTTGCG
GGTAGAAGGCTTCTTAACACCAAACAAGTATGACAATGAAGCAATTGGCTTGTGGTTACCTTTAACCAAA
AACGTTGTGGGGATTGATTTGGACACAGCAAAGTACATCTTGGCCAACATTGGAGACCACTTCTGTCAAA
TGGTGATTTCTGAAAAGGAAGCTATGTCAACTATTGAGCCACACAGACAGGTTGCTTGGAAGCGAGCTGT
CAAAGGTGTTCGAGAAATGTGTGATGTGTGCGACACCACCATCTTCAACCTGCACTGGGTGTGTCCTCGG
TGTGGGTTTGGAGTATGTGTGGACTGCTACCGGATGAAGAGAAAGAATTGCCAACAGGGTGCTGCTTACA
AGACTTTCTCTTGGCTAAAATGTGTGAAGAGTCAGATACATGAACCAGAGAACTTAATGCCCACACAGAT
CATTCCTGGAAAAGCACTCTATGATGTTGGAGACATTGTTCATTCTGTAAGAGCGAAATGGGGAATAAAG
GCAAACTGCCCCTGCTCAAACAGGCAATTCAAACTCTTTTCAAAGCCAGCCTCAAAGGAAGACCTAAAAC
AGACTTCTTTAGCTGGAGAAAAACCGACTCTTGGTGCAGTGCTCCAGCAGAATCCCTCAGTGTTGGAGCC
AGCAGCTGTGGGTGGGGAAGCAGCCTCCAAGCCAGCCGGCAGCATGAAGCCTGCCTGTCCAGCCAGCACA
TCTCCTCTAAACTGGCTGGCCGACCTAACCAGCGGGAATGTCAACAAGGAAAACAAGGAAAAACAACCAA
CAATGCCAATTTTAAAGAATGAAATCAAATGCCTTCCACCCCTCCCACCTTTAAGCAAATCCAGCACAGT
CCTCCATACGTTTAACAGCACAATTTTGACACCCGTAAGCAACAACAATTCTGGTTTCCTCCGGAATCTC
TTGAATTCTTCTACAGGAAAGACAGAAAATGGACTCAAGAATACACCAAAAATCCTTGATGACATCTTTG
CCTCTTTGGTGCAAAATAAGACGACTTCTGATTTATCTAAGAGGCCTCAAGGACTAACCATCAAGCCCAG
CATTCTGGGCTTTGACACTCCTCACTATTGGCTTTGTGATAATCGCTTGCTGTGCTTGCAAGACCCCAAC
AATAAGAGCAACTGGAATGTGTTTAGGGAGTGCTGGAAACAAGGGCAGCCAGTGATGGTGTCTGGAGTGC
ATCATAAATTGAACTCTGAACTTTGGAAACCTGAATCCTTCAGGAAAGAGTTTGGTGAGCAGGAAGTAGA
CCTAGTTAATTGTAGGACCAATGAAATCATCACAGGAGCCACAGTAGGAGACTTCTGGGATGGATTTGAA
GATGTTCCAAATCGTTTGAAAAATGAAAAAGAACCAATGGTGTTGAAACTTAAGGACTGGCCACCAGGAG
AAGATTTTAGAGATATGATGCCTTCCAGGTTTGATGATCTGATGGCCAACATTCCACTGCCCGAGTACAC
AAGGCGAGATGGCAAACTGAATTTGGCCTCTAGGCTGCCAAACTACTTTGTTCGGCCAGATCTGGGCCCC
AAGATGTATAATGCTTATGGATTAATCACTCCTGAAGATCGGAAATATGGAACAACAAATCTTGGTTTAA
ATGTATCTGATGCAGCTAATGTCATGGTCTATGTGGGAATTCCCAAAGGACAGTGTGAGCAAGAAGAAGA
AGTCCTTAAGACCATCCAAGATGGAGATTCTGACGAACTCACAATAAAGCGATTTATTGAAGGAAAAGAG
AAGCCAGGAGCACTGTGGCACATATATGCTGCAAAGGACACGGAGAAGATAAGGGAATTTCTTAAAAAGG
TATCAGAAGAGCAAGGTCAAGAAAACCCAGTAGACCACGATCCTATTCATGATCAAAGCTGGTATTTAGA
CCGATCATTAAGAAAACGTCTTCATCAAGAGTATGGAGTTCAAGGCTGGGCTATTGTACAGTTTCTTGGG
GATGTGGTGTTTATCCCGGCAGGAGCTCCACATCAGGTTCATAAC
