Features (pLannotate 1.2.2; 14 found; start..end, strand, type, name):
      1..589     +  rep_origin     ori: high-copy-number ColE1/pMB1/pBR322/pUC origin of replication
    772..864     +  CDS            lacI (fragment): lac repressor; lacI; The lac repressor binds to the lac operator to inhibit transcription in E. coli. This inhibition can be relieved by adding lactose or isopropyl-β-D-thiogalactopyranoside (IPTG).
    877..898     +  protein_bind   CAP binding site: CAP binding activates transcription in the presence of cAMP. E. coli catabolite activator protein
    913..943     +  promoter       lac promoter: promoter for the E. coli lac operon
    951..967     +  protein_bind   lac operator: The lac repressor binds to the lac operator to inhibit transcription in E. coli. This inhibition can be relieved by adding lactose or isopropyl-β-D-thiogalactopyranoside (IPTG). lac repressor encoded by lacI
   1012..1030    +  promoter       T3 promoter: promoter for bacteriophage T3 RNA polymerase
   1058..1284    +  promoter       RSV promoter: Rous sarcoma virus enhancer/promoter
   1285..1465    +  LTR            5' LTR (truncated): truncated 5' long terminal repeat (LTR) from HIV-1
   1512..1637    +  misc_feature   HIV-1 Ψ: packaging signal of human immunodeficiency virus type 1
   1621..1984    +  CDS            HIV-1 gag (fragment): gag protein from human immunodeficiency virus 1; gag
   2130..2363    +  misc_feature   RRE: The Rev response element (RRE) of HIV-1 allows for Rev-dependent mRNA export from the nucleus to the cytoplasm.
   2740..2832    +  CDS            Rev (fragment): human immunodeficiency virus 1 (HIV-1) Rev protein; rev; enhances nuclear export of unspliced and incompletely spliced viral mRNAs
   2833..3600    -  mobile_element IS1: prokaryotic transposable element IS1
   3599..4426    +  CDS            AmpR: β-lactamase; bla; confers resistance to ampicillin, carbenicillin, and related antibiotics
>Addgene plasmid #82332 | pLenti-V5-KDM3A-mut | addgene full sequence | sequence record 472020 | Addgene Long Read Sequencing Result
TTGAGATCCTTTTTTTCTGCGCGTAATCTGCTGCTTGCAAACAAAAAAACCACCGCTACCAGCGGTGGTT
TGTTTGCCGGATCAAGAGCTACCAACTCTTTTTCCGAAGGTAACTGGCTTCAGCAGAGCGCAGATACCAA
ATACTGTTCTTCTAGTGTAGCCGTAGTTAGGCCACCACTTCAAGAACTCTGTAGCACCGCCTACATACCT
CGCTCTGCTAATCCTGTTACCAGTGGCTGCTGCCAGTGGCGATAAGTCGTGTCTTACCGGGTTGGACTCA
AGACGATAGTTACCGGATAAGGCGCAGCGGTCGGGCTGAACGGGGGGTTCGTGCACACAGCCCAGCTTGG
AGCGAACGACCTACACCGAACTGAGATACCTACAGCGTGAGCTATGAGAAAGCGCCACGCTTCCCGAAGG
GAGAAAGGCGGACAGGTATCCGGTAAGCGGCAGGGTCGGAACAGGAGAGCGCACGAGGGAGCTTCCAGGG
GGAAACGCCTGGTATCTTTATAGTCCTGTCGGGTTTCGCCACCTCTGACTTGAGCGTCGATTTTTGTGAT
GCTCGTCAGGGGGGCGGAGCCTATGGAAAAACGCCAGCAACGCGGCCTTTTTACGGTTCCTGGCCTTTTG
CTGGCCTTTTGCTCACATGTTCTTTCCTGCGTTATCCCCTGATTCTGTGGATAACCGTATTACCGCCTTT
GAGTGAGCTGATACCGCTCGCCGCAGCCGAACGACCGAGCGCAGCGAGTCAGTGAGCGAGGAAGCGGAAG
AGCGCCCAATACGCAAACCGCCTCTCCCCGCGCGTTGGCCGATTCATTAATGCAGCTGGCACGACAGGTT
TCCCGACTGGAAAGCGGGCAGTGAGCGCAACGCAATTAATGTGAGTTAGCTCACTCATTAGGCACCCCAG
GCTTTACACTTTATGCTTCCGGCTCGTATGTTGTGTGGAATTGTGAGCGGATAACAATTTCACACAGGAA
ACAGCTATGACCATGATTACGCCAAGCGCGCAATTAACCCTCACTAAAGGGAACAAAAGCTGGAGCTGCA
AGCTTAATGTAGTCTTATGCAATACTCTTGTAGTCTTGCAACATGGTAACGATGAGTTAGCAACATGCCT
TACAAGGAGAGAAAAAGCACCGTGCATGCCGATTGGTGGAAGTAAGGTGGTACGATCGTGCCTTATTAGG
AAGGCAACAGACGGGTCTGACATGGATTGGACGAACCACTGAATTGCCGCATTGCAGAGATATTGTATTT
AAGTGCCTAGCTCGATACATAAACGGGTCTCTCTGGTTAGACCAGATCTGAGCCTGGGAGCTCTCTGGCT
AACTAGGGAACCCACTGCTTAAGCCTCAATAAAGCTTGCCTTGAGTGCTTCAAGTAGTGTGTGCCCGTCT
GTTGTGTGACTCTGGTAACTAGAGATCCCTCAGACCCTTTTAGTCAGTGTGGAAAATCTCTAGCAGTGGC
GCCCGAACAGGGACTTGAAAGCGAAAGGGAAACCAGAGGAGCTCTCTCGACGCAGGACTCGGCTTGCTGA
AGCGCGCACGGCAAGAGGCGAGGGGCGGCGACTGGTGAGTACGCCAAAAATTTTGACTAGCGGAGGCTAG
AAGGAGAGAGATGGGTGCGAGAGCGTCAGTATTAAGCGGGGGAGAATTAGATCGCGATGGGAAAAAATTC
GGTTAAGGCCAGGGGGAAAGAAAAAATATAAATTAAAACATATAGTATGGGCAAGCAGGGAGCTAGAACG
ATTCGCAGTTAATCCTGGCCTGTTAGAAACATCAGAAGGCTGTAGACAAATACTGGGACAGCTACAACCA
TCCCTTCAGACAGGATCAGAAGAACTTAGATCATTATATAATACAGTAGCAACCCTCTATTGTGTGCATC
AAAGGATAGAGATAAAAGACACCAAGGAAGCTTTAGACAAGATAGAGGAAGAGCAAAACAAAAGTAAGAC
CACCGCACAGCAAGCGGCCGCTGATCTTCAGACCTGGAGGAGGAGATATGAGGGACAATTGGAGAAGTGA
ATTATATAAATATAAAGTAGTAAAAATTGAACCATTAGGAGTAGCACCCACCAAGGCAAAGAGAAGAGTG
GTGCAGAGAGAAAAAAGAGCAGTGGGAATAGGAGCTTTGTTCCTTGGGTTCTTGGGAGCAGCAGGAAGCA
CTATGGGCGCAGCGTCAATGACGCTGACGGTACAGGCCAGACAATTATTGTCTGGTATAGTGCAGCAGCA
GAACAATTTGCTGAGGGCTATTGAGGCGCAACAGCATCTGTTGCAACTCACAGTCTGGGGCATCAAGCAG
CTCCAGGCAAGAATCCTGGCTGTGGAAAGATACCTAAAGGATCAACAGCTCCTGGGGATTTGGGGTTGCT
CTGGAAAACTCATTTGCACCACTGCTGTGCCTTGGAATGCTAGTTGGAGTAATAAATCTCTGGAACAGAT
TTGGAATCACACGACCTGGATGGAGTGGGACAGAGAAATTAACAATTACACAAGCTTAATACACTCCTTA
ATTGAAGAATCGCAAAACCAGCAAGAAAAGAATGAACAAGAATTATTGGAATTAGATAAATGGGCAAGTT
TGTGGAATTGGTTTAACATAACAAATTGGCTGTGGTATATAAAATTATTCATAATGATAGTAGGAGGCTT
GGTAGGTTTAAGAATAGTTTTTGCTGTACTTTCTATAGTGAATAGAGTTAGGCAGGGATATTCACCATTA
TCGTTTCAGACCCACCTCCCAACCCCGAGGGGACCCGACAGGCCCGAAGGAATAGAAGAAGAAGGTGGAG
AGAGAGACAGAGACAGATCCATTCGATTAGTGGGTAATGACTCCAACTTATTGATAGTGTTTTATGTTCA
GATAATGCCCGATGACTTTGTCATGCAGCTCCACCGATTTTGAGAACGACAGCGACTTCCGTCCCAGCCG
TGCCAGGTGCTGCCTCAGATTCAGGTTATGCCGCTCAATTCGCTGCGTATATCGCTTGCTGATTACGTGC
AGCTTTCCCTTCAGGCGGGATTCATACAGCGGCCAGCCATCCGTCATCCATATCACCACGTCAAAGGGTG
ACAGCAGGCTCATAAGACGCCCCAGCGTCGCCATAGTGCGTTCACCGAATACGTGCGCAACAACCGTCTT
CCGGAGACTGTCATACGCGTAAAACAGCCAGCGCTGGCGCGATTTAGCCCCGACATAGCCCCACTGTTCG
TCCATTTCCGCGCAGACGATGACGTCACTGCCCGGCTGTATGCGCGAGGTTACCGACTGCGGCCTGAGTT
TTTTAAGTGACGTAAAATCGTGTTGAGGCCAACGCCCATAATGCGGGCTGTTGCCCGGCATCCAACGCCA
TTCATGGCCATATCAATGATTTTCTGGTGCGTACCGGGTTGAGAAGCGGTGTAAGTGAACTGCAGTTGCC
ATGTTTTACGGCAGTGAGAGCAGAGATAGCGCTGATGTCCGGCGGTGCTTTTGCCGTTACGCACCACCCC
GTCAGTAGCTGAACAGGAGGGACAGCTGATAGAAACAGAAGCCACTGGAGCACCTCAAAAACACCATCAT
ACACTAAATCAGTAAGTTGGCAGCATCACCCTTTTTTGCGGCATTTTGCCTTCCTGTTTTTGCTCACCCA
GAAACGCTGGTGAAAGTAAAAGATGCTGAAGATCAGTTGGGTGCACGAGTGGGTTACATCGAACTGGATC
TCAACAGCGGTAAGATCCTTGAGAGTTTTCGCCCCGAAGAACGTTTTCCAATGATGAGCACTTTTAAAGT
TCTGCTATGTGGCGCGGTATTATCCCGTATTGACGCCGGGCAAGAGCAACTCGGTCGCCGCATACACTAT
TCTCAGAATGACTTGGTTGAGTACTCACCAGTCACAGAAAAGCATCTTACGGATGGCATGACAGTAAGAG
AATTATGCAGTGCTGCCATAACCATGAGTGATAACACTGCGGCCAACTTACTTCTGACAACGATCGGAGG
ACCGAAGGAGCTAACCGCTTTTTTGCACAACATGGGGGATCATGTAACTCGCCTTGATCGTTGGGAACCG
GAGCTGAATGAAGCCATACCAAACGACGAGCGTGACACCACGATGCCTGTAGCAATGGCAACAACGTTGC
GCAAACTATTAACTGGCGAACTACTTACTCTAGCTTCCCGGCAACAATTAATAGACTGGATGGAGGCGGA
TAAAGTTGCAGGACCACTTCTGCGCTCGGCCCTTCCGGCTGGCTGGTTTATTGCTGATAAATCTGGAGCC
GGTGAGCGTGGGTCTCGCGGTATCATTGCAGCACTGGGGCCAGATGGTAAGCCCTCCCGTATCGTAGTTA
TCTACACGACGGGGAGTCAGGCAACTATGGATGAACGAAATAGACAGATCGCTGAGATAGGTGCCTCACT
GATTAAGCATTGGTAACTGTCAGACCAAGTTTACTCATATATACTTTAGATTGATTTAAAACTTCATTTT
TAATTTAAAAGGATCTAGGTGAAGATCCTTTTTGATAATCTCATGACCAAAATCCCTTAACGTGAGTTTT
CGTTCCACTGAGCGTCAGACCCCGTAGAAAAGATCAAAGGATCTTC
